>Addgene plasmid #18812 | Cabp5 (445bp crit)-tdTomato-IRES-AP | addgene partial sequence | sequence record 24699 | 18812 with tdTomato-Rev
GACTCCGCTCCGGTGCTGCCGGTGCCATGCCCCAGGAACAGGTGGTGGCGGCCCTCGGAGCGCTCGTACT
GTTCCACGATGGTGTAGTCCTCGTTGTGGGAGGTGATGTCCAGCTTGGTGTCCACGTAGTAGTAGCCGGG
CAGTTGCACGGGCTTCTTGGCCATGTAGATGGTCTTGAACTCCACCAGGTAGTGGCCGCCGTCCTTCAGC
TTCAGGGCCTGGTGGATCTCGCCCTTCAGCACGCCGTCGCGGGGGTACAGGCGCTCGGTGGAGGCCTCCC
AGCCCATGGTCTTCTTCTGCATTACGGGGCCGTCGGGGGGGAAGTTGGTGCCGCGCATCTTCACCTTGTA
GATCAGCGTGCCGTCCTGCAGGGAGGAGTCCTGGGTCACGGTCACCAGACCGCCGTCCTCGAAGTTCATC
ACGCGCTCCCACTTGAAGCCCTCGGGGAAGGACAGCTTCTTGTAATCGGGGATGTCGGCGGGGTGCTTCA
CGTACGCCTTGGAGCCGTACATGAACTGGGGGGACAGGATGTCCCAGGCGAAGGGGCAGGGGGCCGCCCT
TGGTCACCTTCAGCTTGGCGGTCTGGGTGCCCTCGTAGGGGCGGCCCTCGCCCTCGCCCTCGATCTCGAA
CTCGTGGCCGTTCATGGAGCCCTCCATGCGCACCTTGAAGCGCATGAACTCTTTGATGACCTCCTCGCCC
TTGCTCACCATGGTGGCGGGATCTCGAGCAATTCNATTCCAAGCTCTGATGTCAAGATGGCCCCTCCTTC
CT
