>Addgene plasmid #18812 | Cabp5 (445bp crit)-tdTomato-IRES-AP | addgene partial sequence | sequence record 24700 | 18812 with Amp-R
AACGTTCTTCGGGGCGAAAACTCTCAAGGATCTTACCGCTGTTGAGATCCAGTTCGATGTAACCCACTCG
TGCACCCAACTGATCTTCAGCATCTTTTACTTTCACCAGCGTTTCTGGGTGAGCAAAAACAGGAAGGCAA
AATGCCGCAAAAAAGGGAATAAGGGCGACACGGAAATGTTGAATACTCATACTCTTCCTTTTTCAATATT
ATTGAAGCATTTATCAGGGTTATTGTCTCATGAGCGGATACATATTTGAATGTATTTAGAAAAATAAACA
AATAGGGGTTCCGCGCACATTTCCCCGAAAAGTGCCACCTGGGTCGACGCATCTTGTTCCTTTGGGCGCA
TGGCTGATGACCACATTCATCCTTTTAATCTTTCACTCACTAAAGGTCAGGCTTAGATGAGTGTTCAAAA
TGCTTGTTGGTACAGAAAATGATTGGAGGCCTCACCCTAATCCCTCTTTCAAAATGTACTATCCAATTCC
ATTCTGGGGATAAAAGAGTTTCAGAGGCCCACATTGGCTCCCCCTCCCATCTCACTCCAGCCATAAATGG
GAGGTAGGAAGAGCTCTAATCCCTCCACTGTCTAAGTAGAATTTTCCATGAGCTGTCACAGATCTCTCAC
AGGGACTGAGGAAGAAGCTAAGAGAAACAGGAGGAGTTGGCAAAGGATTGAGACAATCAGGAAGCTGGGT
TGCC
