>Addgene plasmid #18812 | Cabp5 (445bp crit)-tdTomato-IRES-AP | addgene partial sequence | sequence record 24701 | 18812 with DK060425_1 (GTTCCGCGCACATTTCCCCG)
GCATCTTGTTCTTTGGGCGCATGGCTGATGACCACATTCATCCTTTTAATCTTTCACTCACTAAAGGTCA
GGCTTAGATGAGTGTTCAAAATGCTTGTTGGTACAGAAAATGATTGGAGGCCTCACCCTAATCCCTCTTT
CAAAATGTACTATCCAATTCCATTCTGGGGATAAAAGAGTTTCAGAGGCCCACATTGGCTCCCCCTCCCA
TCTCACTCCAGCCATAAATGGGAGGTAGGAAGAGCTCTAATCCCTCCACTGTCTAAGTAGAATTTTCCAT
GAGCTGTCACAGATCTCTCACAGGGACTGAGGAAGAAGCTAAGAGAAACAGGAGGAGTTGGCAAAGGATT
GAGACAATCAGGAAGCTGGGTTGCCTGCTGCAAGGAAGTAGGAAGGAGGGGCCATCTTGACATCAGAGCT
TGGAATCGAATTGCTCGAGATCCCGCCACCATGGTGAGCAAGGGCGAGGAGGTCATCAAAGAGTTCATGC
GCTTCAAGGTGCGCATGGAGGGCTCCATGAACGGCCACGAGTTCGAGATCGAGGGGAAGGGGCGAGGGCC
GCCCCTACGAGGGCACCCAGACCGCCAAGCTGAAGGTGACCAAGGGCGGCCCCCTGCCCTTCGCCTGGNN
NNTCNTGTCCCCCCAGTTCATGTACGGCTCCAAGGCGTACGTGAAGNNGCCCGCCGACATCCCCGATTAC
AAGAAGCTGTCCTTCCCGAGGGCTTCAGTGGGAGCGCGTGATGACTTCNAGGACGCGTCTGGTGACGTGA
CCAGGATCTCCTGCAGACGCCGCTGACTACAGTGAGAGCCGG
