[The description below was written by a language model from this plasmid's Addgene catalogue record.]
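Description:
Cabp5 (445bp crit)-tdTomato-IRES-AP is a mammalian expression plasmid built on the pCAGEN backbone and assembled by restriction enzyme cloning. It is maintained in bacteria as a high-copy plasmid under ampicillin selection. The record gives no feature table, so the origin of replication, polyadenylation signal and any other backbone elements are not itemised. It also does not say whether the CAG promoter normally associated with pCAGEN was removed or replaced, although the construct name suggests that the Cabp5 fragment serves as the regulatory element driving the reporters.

As the name indicates, the insert combines a 445 bp "critical" regulatory fragment from Cabp5 (calcium binding protein 5) with a bicistronic reporter cassette. tdTomato, a bright red tandem-dimer fluorescent protein, is the first cistron. It is followed by an internal ribosome entry site (IRES) that allows cap-independent translation of a second reporter, AP, which most likely denotes alkaline phosphatase, from the same transcript. This arrangement lets activity of the Cabp5 element be read out both by live or fixed-tissue fluorescence and by histochemical staining, which can label cell morphology sensitively. The species of origin of the Cabp5 fragment and its exact genomic coordinates are not stated.

The associated publication concerns a paired-type and POU homeodomain transcription factor program controlling gene expression in retinal bipolar cells. The plasmid is therefore best understood as a cis-regulatory reporter for testing whether this minimal Cabp5 element is sufficient for bipolar cell-specific expression in the retina. The delivery method is not specified in the record.
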