Addgene plasmid #18812: Cabp5 (445bp crit)-tdTomato-IRES-AP
Depositing lab: Connie Cepko. Publication: A core paired-type and POU homeodomain-containing transcription factor program drives retinal bipolar cell gene expression. Kim DS, Matsuda T, Cepko CL. J Neurosci. 2008 Jul 30. 28(31):7748-64. 10.1523/JNEUROSCI.0397-08.2008 PubMed 18667607.
Backbone
  Vector backbone: pCAGEN
  Vector type: Mammalian Expression
Growth in bacteria
  Bacterial resistance: Ampicillin, 100 μg/mL
  Growth temperature: 37°C
  Growth strain: DH5alpha
  Copy number: High Copy
Gene/Insert
  Gene/Insert name: Cabp5 (445bp crit)-tdTomato-IRES-AP
  Cloning method: Restriction Enzyme
  Sequencing primers: 5′ n/a
Terms and licenses: Academic/Nonprofit Terms; Industry Terms: Not Available to Industry
Depositor comments: also known as 1122341_tia_1, Kim, D.S., Matsuda, T., and Cepko, C.L. (2008) A core paired-type and POU homeodomain-containing transcription factor program drives retinal bipolar cell gene expression. J. Neurosci. In press.
How to cite: Cabp5 (445bp crit)-tdTomato-IRES-AP was a gift from Connie Cepko (Addgene plasmid # 18812 ; http://n2t.net/addgene:18812 ; RRID:Addgene_18812)
